Addgene plasmid #23672: pDONR223-PKLR
Depositing lab: William Hahn & David Root. Depositing organization: Dana-Farber Cancer Institute. Publication: COT drives resistance to RAF inhibition through MAP kinase pathway reactivation. Johannessen CM, Boehm JS, Kim SY, Thomas SR, Wardwell L, Johnson LA, Emery CM, Stransky N, Cogdill AP, Barretina J, Caponigro G, Hieronymus H, Murray RR, Salehi-Ashtiani K, Hill DE, Vidal M, Zhao JJ, Yang X, Alkan O, Kim S, Harris JL, Wilson CJ, Myer VE, Finan PM, Root DE, Roberts TM, Golub T, Flaherty KT, Dummer R, Weber BL, Sellers WR, Schlegel R, Wargo JA, Hahn WC, Garraway LA. Nature. 2010 Dec 16;468(7326):968-72. doi: 10.1038/nature09627 PubMed 21107320.
Backbone
  Vector backbone: pDONR223
  Backbone manufacturer: Invitrogen
  Backbone size w/o insert (bp): 5005
  Vector type: Gateway Donor vector
Growth in bacteria
  Bacterial resistance: Spectinomycin, 50 μg/mL
  Growth temperature: 37°C
  Growth strain: DH5alpha
  Copy number: High Copy
Gene/Insert
  Gene/Insert name: PKLR (alt name: pyruvate kinase, liver and RBC)
  Species: H. sapiens (human)
  Insert size (bp): 1725
  Entrez Gene: PKLR (a.k.a. CNSHA2, PK1, PKL, PKRL, RPK)
  Cloning method: Gateway Cloning
  Sequencing primers: 5′ M13pUC-fwd; 3′ M13rev
Terms and licenses: Academic/Nonprofit Terms; Industry Terms: Not Available to Industry
Depositor comments: The ORF has no Stop codon. This design enables easy recombination into a destination vector to add an epitope tag of choice and Stop codon to the ORF. Do NOT use this plasmid directly for transfections. A set of 4 custom lentiviral vectors is available ( pLX301 (http://www.addgene.org/25895/) , pLX302 (http://www.addgene.org/25896/) , pLX303 (http://www.addgene.org/25897/) , pLX304 (http://www.addgene.org/25890/) ) to be used to express these ORFs in mammalian cells. These plasmids are not included in the kit and must be ordered separately.
How to cite: pDONR223-PKLR was a gift from William Hahn & David Root (Addgene plasmid # 23672 ; http://n2t.net/addgene:23672 ; RRID:Addgene_23672)
