[The description below was written by a language model from this plasmid's Addgene catalogue record.]
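Description:
pDONR223-PKLR is a Gateway entry clone built on the Invitrogen pDONR223 donor backbone (about 5 kb without insert) and carrying the human PKLR open reading frame, which encodes the liver and red blood cell isoforms of pyruvate kinase. The insert is recorded as 1,725 bp and was introduced by Gateway recombination. The plasmid is maintained in E. coli as a high-copy construct under spectinomycin selection. No feature table accompanies the record, so the origin of replication and the exact recombination sites flanking the ORF are not listed. As a product of Gateway cloning into a donor vector, the ORF would normally be flanked by attL sites that allow LR recombination into destination vectors. M13 forward and reverse priming sites on either side of the insert are used for sequence verification.

The ORF lacks a stop codon. This lets it be transferred in frame into a destination vector that supplies a C-terminal epitope tag of choice and a stop codon. The plasmid is a shuttle and storage clone rather than an expression construct. The record states no promoter driving the ORF, and the depositor warns against transfecting it directly. A set of companion lentiviral destination vectors (pLX301 to pLX304), distributed separately, is recommended for expressing the ORF in mammalian cells. The clone belongs to a kit of ORF entry clones, and the associated publication concerns resistance to RAF inhibition through reactivation of the MAP kinase pathway. This suggests use in gain-of-function ORF expression studies.
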