>Addgene plasmid #23672 | pDONR223-PKLR | depositor partial sequence | sequence record 11199 | Author sequence
ATGTCGATCCAGGAGAACATATCATCCCTGCAGCTTCGGTCATGGGTCTCTAAGTCCCAAAGAGACTTAG
CAAAGTCCATCCTGATTGGGGCTCCAGGAGGGCCAGCGGGGTATCTGCGGCGGGCCAGTGTGGCCCAACT
GACCCAGGAGCTGGGCACTGCCTTCTTCCAGCAGCAGCAGCTGCCAGCTGCTATGGCAGACACCTTCCTG
GAACACCTCTGCCTACTGGACATTGACTCCGAGCCCGTGGCTGCTCGCAGTACCAGCATCATTGCCACCA
TCGGGCCAGCATCTCGCTCCGTGGAGCGCCTCAAGGAGATGATCAAGGCCGGGATGAACATTGCGCGACT
CAACTTCTCCCACGGCTCCCACGAGTACCATGCTGAGTCCATCGCCAACGTCCGGGAGGCGGTGGAGAGC
TTTGCAGGTTCCCCACTCAGCTACCGGCCCGTGGCCATCGCCCTGGACACCAAGGGACCGGAGATCCGCA
CTGGGATCCTGCAGGGGGGTCCAGAGTCGGAAGTGGAGCTGGTGAAGGGCTCCCAGGTGCTGGTGACTGT
GGACCCCGCGTTCCGGACGCGGGGGAACGCGAACACCGTGTGGGTGGACTACCCCAATATTGTCCGGGTC
GTGCCGGTGGGGGGCCGCATCTACATTGACGACGGGCTCATCTCCCTAGTGGTCCAGAAAATCGGCCCAG
AGGGACTGGTGACCCAAGTGGAGAACGGCGGCGTCCTGGGCAGCCGGAAGGGCGTGAACTTGCCAGGGGC
CCAGGTGGACTTGCCCGGGCTGTCCGAGCAGGACGTCCGAGACCTGCGCTTCGGGGTGGAGCATGGGGTG
GACATCGTCTTTGCCTCCTTTGTGCGGAAAGCCAGCGACGTGGCTGCCGTCAGGGCTGCTCTGGGTCCGG
AAGGACACGGCATCAAGATCATCAGCAAAATTGAGAACCACGAAGGCGTGAAGAGGTTTGATGAAATCCT
GGAGGTGAGCGACGGCATCATGGTGGCACGGGGGGACCTAGGCATCGAGATCCCAGCAGAGAAGGTTTTC
CTGGCTCAGAAGATGATGATTGGGCGCTGCAACTTGGCGGGCAAGCCTGTTGTCTGTGCCACACAGATGC
TGGAGAGCATGATTACCAAGCCCCGGCCAACGAGGGCAGAGACAAGCGATGTCGCCAATGCTGTGCTGGA
TGGGGCTGACTGCATCATGCTGTCAGGGGAGACTGCCAAGGGCAACTTCCCTGTGGAAGCGGTGAAGATG
CAGCATGCGATTGCCCGGGAGGCAGAGGCCGCAGTGTACCACCGGCAGCTGTTTGAGGAGCTACGTCGGG
CAGCGCCACTAAGCCGTGATCCCACTGAGGTCACCGCCATTGGTGCTGTGGAGGCTGCCTTCAAGTGCTG
TGCTGCTGCCATCATTGTGCTGACCACAACTGGCCGCTCAGCCCAGCTTCTGTCTCGGTACCGACCTCGG
GCAGCAGTCATTGCTGTCACCCGCTCTGCCCAGGCTGCCCGCCAGGTCCACTTATGCCGAGGAGTCTTCC
CCTTGCTTTACCGTGAACCTCCAGAAGCCATCTGGGCAGATGATGTAGATCGCCGGGTGCAATTTGGCAT
TGAAAGTGGAAAGCTCCGTGGCTTCCTCCGTGTTGGAGACCTGGTGATTGTGGTGACAGGCTGGCGACCT
GGCTCCGGCTACACCAACATCATGAGGGTGCTAAGCATATCCTGA
