>Addgene plasmid #23672 | pDONR223-PKLR | addgene partial sequence | sequence record 29537 | 23672 with M13pUC-fwd
CTCGGGCCCAATAATGATTTTATTTTGACTGATAGTGACCTGTTCGTTGCAACAAATTGATGAGCAATGC
TTTTTTATAATGCCAACTTTGTACAAAAAAGTTGGCATGTCGATCCAGGAGAACATATCATCCCTGCAGC
TTCGGTCATGGGTCTCTAAGTCCCAAAGAGACTTAGCAAAGTCCATCCTGATTGGGGCTCCAGGAGGGCC
AGCGGGGTATCTGCGGCGGGCCAGTGTGGCCCAACTGACCCAGGAGCTGGGCACTGCCTTCTTCCAGCAG
CAGCAGCTGCCAGCTGCTATGGCAGACACCTTCCTGGAACACCTCTGCCTACTGGACATTGACTCCGAGC
CCGTGGCTGCTCGCAGTACCAGCATCATTGCCACCATCGGGCCAGCATCTCGCTCCGTGGAGCGCCTCAA
GGAGATGATCAAGGCCGGGATGAACATTGCGCGACTCAACTTCTCCCACGGCTCCCACGAGTACCATGCT
GAGTCCATCGCCAACGTCCGGGAGGCGGTGGAGAGCTTTGCAGGTTCCCCACTCAGCTACCGGCCCGTGG
CCATCGCCCTGGACACCAAGGGACCGGAGATCCGCACTGGGATCCTGC
